Addgene plasmid #68768: pBW121-SS-280
Purpose: CIS-V3 with N-FLAG and C-HIS
Depositing lab: James Collins. Depositing organization: Massachusetts Institute of Technology. Publication: DNA sense-and-respond protein modules for mammalian cells. Slomovic S, Collins JJ. Nat Methods. 2015 Sep 21. doi: 10.1038/nmeth.3585. PubMed 26389572.
Backbone
  Vector backbone: pBW121
  Backbone size w/o insert (bp): 4501
  Total vector size (bp): 5863
  Vector type: Mammalian Expression
Growth in bacteria
  Bacterial resistance: Ampicillin, 100 μg/mL
  Growth temperature: 37°C
  Growth strain: DH5alpha
  Copy number: High Copy
Gene/Insert
  Gene/Insert name: CIS-V3
  Species: Synthetic
  Insert size (bp): 1362
  Tag / fusion protein: flag (N terminal on insert); NLS (N terminal on insert); HIS (C terminal on insert)
Terms and licenses: Academic/Nonprofit Terms; Industry Terms: Not Available to Industry
How to cite: pBW121-SS-280 was a gift from James Collins (Addgene plasmid # 68768 ; http://n2t.net/addgene:68768 ; RRID:Addgene_68768)
