[The description below was written by a language model from this plasmid's Addgene catalogue record and pLannotate feature annotations shown in this document.]
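Description:
pBW121-SS-280 is a mammalian expression plasmid built on the pBW121 backbone, carrying a synthetic open reading frame called CIS-V3. It is propagated in E. coli as a high-copy plasmid through a ColE1/pUC-type origin and selected with ampicillin via the β-lactamase gene and its native promoter. Remnants of the lac promoter, operator, CAP site and small lacI fragments sit between the expression cassette and the origin. These appear to be cloning-vector leftovers with no annotated role in the payload. No mammalian selection marker is annotated, so the plasmid seems suited to transient transfection.

Expression is driven by a CAG-type arrangement, consisting of the CMV immediate-early enhancer, the chicken β-actin promoter and a chimeric β-actin/β-globin intron, and it is terminated by a rabbit β-globin polyadenylation signal. A short globin-like fragment just upstream of that signal probably belongs to the same 3′ region. The coding sequence begins with an N-terminal FLAG tag and, according to the catalogue entry, a nuclear localization signal. About 300 bp of unannotated sequence follows, and the record does not identify it. Downstream lie the 5′ and 3′ regions of the Saccharomyces cerevisiae VMA1 intein, then the VP64 transcriptional activation domain and a C-terminal 6xHis tag. Both intein portions lie in one polypeptide, which fits the "CIS" designation, although the record does not explain the name or the "V3" variant.

The associated publication concerns DNA sense-and-respond protein modules for mammalian cells, so this construct is probably an intein-containing component or control from that system. The FLAG and His tags allow detection of the full-length protein and of any spliced or cleaved products.
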