Features (pLannotate 1.2.2; 18 found; start..end, strand, type, name):
      4..383     +  enhancer       CMV enhancer: human cytomegalovirus immediate early enhancer
    386..661     +  promoter       chicken β-actin promoter: No description available
    662..1670    +  intron         chimeric intron: chimera between introns from chicken β-actin and rabbit β-globin
   1751..1771    +  CDS            FLAG (fragment): FLAG® epitope tag, followed by an enterokinase cleavage site
   2084..2636    +  CDS            Sce VMA intein 5' region (fragment): 5' region of the intein from the yeast Vma1 subunit of the vacuolar ATPase (Chong et al., 1998); Saccharomyces cerevisiae VMA1
   2687..2858    +  CDS            Sce VMA intein 3' region (fragment): modified 3' region of the intein from the yeast Vma1 subunit of the vacuolar ATPase (Chong et al., 1998); Saccharomyces cerevisiae VMA1; C-terminal cleavage of this intein can be induced by thiols.
   2918..3067    +  CDS            VP64: tetrameric repeat of the minimal activation domain of herpes simplex virus VP16 (Beerli et al., 1998)
   3086..3103    +  CDS            6xHis: 6xHis affinity tag
   3115..3186    +  CDS            HBB (fragment): HBB_PONPY - Experimental evidence at transcript level: Swiss-Prot protein existence level 2. Involved in oxygen transport from the lung to the various peripheral tissues. From Pongo pygmaeus (Bornean orangutan).
   3257..3312    +  polyA_signal   β-globin poly(A) signal: rabbit β-globin polyadenylation signal (Gil and Proudfoot, 1987)
   3697..3713    -  protein_bind   lac operator: The lac repressor binds to the lac operator to inhibit transcription in E. coli. This inhibition can be relieved by adding lactose or isopropyl-β-D-thiogalactopyranoside (IPTG). lac repressor encoded by lacI
   3721..3751    -  promoter       lac promoter: promoter for the E. coli lac operon
   3766..3787    -  protein_bind   CAP binding site: CAP binding activates transcription in the presence of cAMP. E. coli catabolite activator protein
   3800..3837    -  CDS            lacI (fragment): lac repressor; lacI; The lac repressor binds to the lac operator to inhibit transcription in E. coli. This inhibition can be relieved by adding lactose or isopropyl-β-D-thiogalactopyranoside (IPTG).
   3879..3933    -  CDS            lacI (fragment): lac repressor; lacI; The lac repressor binds to the lac operator to inhibit transcription in E. coli. This inhibition can be relieved by adding lactose or isopropyl-β-D-thiogalactopyranoside (IPTG).
   4116..4704    -  rep_origin     ori: high-copy-number ColE1/pMB1/pBR322/pUC origin of replication
   4875..5735    -  CDS            AmpR: β-lactamase; bla; confers resistance to ampicillin, carbenicillin, and related antibiotics
   5736..5840    -  promoter       AmpR promoter: bla
>Addgene plasmid #68768 | pBW121-SS-280 | depositor full sequence | sequence record 125385 | pBW121-SS-280 sequence 5866 bps
GTCGACATTGATTATTGACTAGTTATTAATAGTAATCAATTACGGGGTCATTAGTTCATAGCCCATATAT
GGAGTTCCGCGTTACATAACTTACGGTAAATGGCCCGCCTGGCTGACCGCCCAACGACCCCCGCCCATTG
ACGTCAATAATGACGTATGTTCCCATAGTAACGCCAATAGGGACTTTCCATTGACGTCAATGGGTGGACT
ATTTACGGTAAACTGCCCACTTGGCAGTACATCAAGTGTATCATATGCCAAGTACGCCCCCTATTGACGT
CAATGACGGTAAATGGCCCGCCTGGCATTATGCCCAGTACATGACCTTATGGGACTTTCCTACTTGGCAG
TACATCTACGTATTAGTCATCGCTATTACCATGGGTCGAGGTGAGCCCCACGTTCTGCTTCACTCTCCCC
ATCTCCCCCCCCTCCCCACCCCCAATTTTGTATTTATTTATTTTTTAATTATTTTGTGCAGCGATGGGGG
CGGGGGGGGGGGGGGCGCGCGCCAGGCGGGGCGGGGCGGGGCGAGGGGCGGGGCGGGGCGAGGCGGAGAG
GTGCGGCGGCAGCCAATCAGAGCGGCGCGCTCCGAAAGTTTCCTTTTATGGCGAGGCGGCGGCGGCGGCG
GCCCTATAAAAAGCGAAGCGCGCGGCGGGCGGGAGTCGCTGCGTTGCCTTCGCCCCGTGCCCCGCTCCGC
GCCGCCTCGCGCCGCCCGCCCCGGCTCTGACTGACCGCGTTACTCCCACAGGTGAGCGGGCGGGACGGCC
CTTCTCCTCCGGGCTGTAATTAGCGCTTGGTTTAATGACGGCTCGTTTCTTTTCTGTGGCTGCGTGAAAG
CCTTAAAGGGCTCCGGGAGGGCCCTTTGTGCGGGGGGGAGCGGCTCGGGGGGTGCGTGCGTGTGTGTGTG
CGTGGGGAGCGCCGCGTGCGGCCCGCGCTGCCCGGCGGCTGTGAGCGCTGCGGGCGCGGCGCGGGGCTTT
GTGCGCTCCGCGTGTGCGCGAGGGGAGCGCGGCCGGGGGCGGTGCCCCGCGGTGCGGGGGGGCTGCGAGG
GGAACAAAGGCTGCGTGCGGGGTGTGTGCGTGGGGGGGTGAGCAGGGGGTGTGGGCGCGGCGGTCGGGCT
GTAACCCCCCCCTGCACCCCCCTCCCCGAGTTGCTGAGCACGGCCCGGCTTCGGGTGCGGGGCTCCGTGC
GGGGCGTGGCGCGGGGCTCGCCGTGCCGGGCGGGGGGTGGCGGCAGGTGGGGGTGCCGGGCGGGGCGGGG
CCGCCTCGGGCCGGGGAGGGCTCGGGGGAGGGGCGCGGCGGCCCCGGAGCGCCGGCGGCTGTCGAGGCGC
GGCGAGCCGCAGCCATTGCCTTTTATGGTAATCGTGCGAGAGGGCGCAGGGACTTCCTTTGTCCCAAATC
TGGCGGAGCCGAAATCTGGGAGGCGCCGCCGCACCCCCTCTAGCGGGCGCGGGCGAAGCGGTGCGGCGCC
GGCAGGAAGGAAATGGGCGGGGAGGGCCTTCGTGCGTCGCCGCGCCGCCGTCCCCTTCTCCATCTCCAGC
CTCGGGGCTGCCGCAGGGGGACGGCTGCCTTCGGGGGGGACGGGGCAGGGCGGGGTTCGGCTTCTGGCGT
GTGACCGGCGGCTCTAGAGCCTCTGCTAACCATGTTCATGCCTTCTTCTTTTTCCTACAGCTCCTGGGCA
ACGTGCTGGTTATTGTGCTGTCTCATCATTTTGGCAAAGAATTGATTAATTCGAGCGAACGCGTATGGAC
TACAAGGACGACGATGACAAGCCCAAGAAAAAGCGCAAGGTCTCTAGACCCGGGGAGCGCCCCTTCCAGT
GTCGCATTTGCATGCGGAACTTTTCGGATAAAACTAAATTGAGAGTTCATACCCGTACTCATACCGGTGA
AAAACCGTTTCAGTGTCGGATCTGTATGCGAAATTTCTCCGTTAGACATAATTTGACTAGACATCTACGT
ACGCACACCGGCGAGAAGCCATTCCAATGCCGAATATGCATGCGCAACTTCAGTCAATCTACTTCTTTGC
AAAGACACCTAAAAACCCACCTGAGAGGATCCGGCGGAGGCTGGAGACTGGGCTGCTTTGCCAAGGGTAC
CAATGTTTTAATGGCGGATGGGTCTATTGAATGTATTGAAAACATTGAGGTTGGTAATAAGGTCATGGGT
AAAGATGGCAGACCTCGTGAGGTAATTAAATTGCCCAGAGGAAGAGAAACTATGTACAGCGTCGTGCAGA
AAAGTCAGCACAGAGCCCACAAAAGTGACTCAAGTCGTGAAGTGCCAGAATTACTCAAGTTTACGTGTAA
TGCGACCCATGAGTTGGTTGTTAGAACACCTCGTAGTGTCCGCCGTTTGTCTCGTACCATTAAGGGTGTC
GAATATTTTGAAGTTATTACTTTTGAGATGGGCCAAAAGAAAGCCCCCGACGGTAGAATTGTTGAGCTTG
TCAAGGAAGTTTCAAAGAGCTACCCAATATCTGAGGGGCCTGAGAGAGCCAACGAATTAGTAGAATCCTA
TAGAAAGGCTTCAAATAAAGCTTATTTTGAGTGGACTATTGAGGCCAGAGATCTTTCTCTGTTGGGTTCC
CATGTTCGTAAAGCTACCTACCAGACTTACGCTCCAATTCTTTATGGCCTGAGGGGATCTGGGGGCGGAT
CAGGTGGCGGATCAGGAGGCGGATCAGTTTTGCTTAACGTTCTTTCGAAGTGTGCCGGCTCTAAAAAATT
CAGGCCTGCTCCCGCCGCTGCTTTTGCACGTGAGTGCCGCGGATTTTATTTCGAGTTACAAGAATTGAAG
GAAGACGATTATTATGGGATTACTTTATCTGATGATTCTGATCATCAGTTTTTGCTTGCCAACCAGGTTG
TCGTCCATAATTGCGACAGCGTGCTGTGGGGCAGCGGAGGGCGCGCCGACGCGCTGGACGATTTCGATCT
CGACATGCTGGGTTCTGATGCCCTCGATGACTTTGACCTGGATATGTTGGGAAGCGACGCATTGGATGAC
TTTGATCTGGACATGCTCGGCTCCGATGCTCTGGACGATTTCGATCTCGATATGTTAATTAATTGTGGAT
CTGGCCACCATCACCATCACCATTAAGCGGCCGCACTCCTCAGGTGCAGGCTGCCTATCAGAAGGTGGTG
GCTGGTGTGGCCAATGCCCTGGCTCACAAATACCACTGAGATCTTTTTCCCTCTGCCAAAAATTATGGGG
ACATCATGAAGCCCCTTGAGCATCTGACTTCTGGCTAATAAAGGAAATTTATTTTCATTGCAATAGTGTG
TTGGAATTTTTTGTGTCTCTCACTCGGAAGGACATATGGGAGGGCAAATCATTTAAAACATCAGAATGAG
TATTTGGTTTAGAGTTTGGCAACATATGCCCATATGCTGGCTGCCATGAACAAAGGTTGGCTATAAAGAG
GTCATCAGTATATGAAACAGCCCCCTGCTGTCCATTCCTTATTCCATAGAAAAGCCTTGACTTGAGGTTA
GATTTTTTTTATATTTTGTTTTGTGTTATTTTTTTCTTTAACATCCCTAAAATTTTCCTTACATGTTTTA
CTAGCCAGATTTTTCCTCCTCTCCTGACTACTCCCAGTCATAGCTGTCCCTCTTCTCTTATGGAGATCCC
TCGACCTGCAGCCCAAGCTTGGCGTAATCATGGTCATAGCTGTTTCCTGTGTGAAATTGTTATCCGCTCA
CAATTCCACACAACATACGAGCCGGAAGCATAAAGTGTAAAGCCTGGGGTGCCTAATGAGTGAGCTAACT
CACATTAATTGCGTTGCGCTCACTGCCCGCTTTCCAGTCGGGAAACCTGTCGTGCCATGCGGATCCGCGA
AATTAAGCGAAATTAACTCGAGAGATCCGCTGCATTAATGAATCGGCCAACGCGCGGGGAGAGGCGGTTT
GCGTATTGGGCGCTCTTCCGCTTCCTCGCTCACTGACTCGCTGCGCTCGGTCGTTCGGCTGCGGCGAGCG
GTATCAGCTCACTCAAAGGCGGTAATACGGTTATCCACAGAATCAGGGGATAACGCAGGAAAGAACATGT
GAGCAAAAGGCCAGCAAAAGGCCAGGAACCGTAAAAAGGCCGCGTTGCTGGCGTTTTTCCATAGGCTCCG
CCCCCCTGACGAGCATCACAAAAATCGACGCTCAAGTCAGAGGTGGCGAAACCCGACAGGACTATAAAGA
TACCAGGCGTTTCCCCCTGGAAGCTCCCTCGTGCGCTCTCCTGTTCCGACCCTGCCGCTTACCGGATACC
TGTCCGCCTTTCTCCCTTCGGGAAGCGTGGCGCTTTCTCAATGCTCACGCTGTAGGTATCTCAGTTCGGT
GTAGGTCGTTCGCTCCAAGCTGGGCTGTGTGCACGAACCCCCCGTTCAGCCCGACCGCTGCGCCTTATCC
GGTAACTATCGTCTTGAGTCCAACCCGGTAAGACACGACTTATCGCCACTGGCAGCAGCCACTGGTAACA
GGATTAGCAGAGCGAGGTATGTAGGCGGTGCTACAGAGTTCTTGAAGTGGTGGCCTAACTACGGCTACAC
TAGAAGGACAGTATTTGGTATCTGCGCTCTGCTGAAGCCAGTTACCTTCGGAAAAAGAGTTGGTAGCTCT
TGATCCGGCAAACAAACCACCGCTGGTAGCGGTGGTTTTTTTGTTTGCAAGCAGCAGATTACGCGCAGAA
AAAAAGGATCTCAAGAAGATCCTTTGATCTTTTCTACGGGGTCTGACGCTCAGTGGAACGAAAACTCACG
TTAAGGGATTTTGGTCATGAGATTATCAAAAAGGATCTTCACCTAGATCCTTTTAAATTAAAAATGAAGT
TTTAAATCAATCTAAAGTATATATGAGTAAACTTGGTCTGACAGTTACCAATGCTTAATCAGTGAGGCAC
CTATCTCAGCGATCTGTCTATTTCGTTCATCCATAGTTGCCTGACTCCCCGTCGTGTAGATAACTACGAT
ACGGGAGGGCTTACCATCTGGCCCCAGTGCTGCAATGATACCGCGAGACCCACGCTCACCGGCTCCAGAT
TTATCAGCAATAAACCAGCCAGCCGGAAGGGCCGAGCGCAGAAGTGGTCCTGCAACTTTATCCGCCTCCA
TCCAGTCTATTAATTGTTGCCGGGAAGCTAGAGTAAGTAGTTCGCCAGTTAATAGTTTGCGCAACGTTGT
TGCCATTGCTACAGGCATCGTGGTGTCACGCTCGTCGTTTGGTATGGCTTCATTCAGCTCCGGTTCCCAA
CGATCAAGGCGAGTTACATGATCCCCCATGTTGTGCAAAAAAGCGGTTAGCTCCTTCGGTCCTCCGATCG
TTGTCAGAAGTAAGTTGGCCGCAGTGTTATCACTCATGGTTATGGCAGCACTGCATAATTCTCTTACTGT
CATGCCATCCGTAAGATGCTTTTCTGTGACTGGTGAGTACTCAACCAAGTCATTCTGAGAATAGTGTATG
CGGCGACCGAGTTGCTCTTGCCCGGCGTCAATACGGGATAATACCGCGCCACATAGCAGAACTTTAAAAG
TGCTCATCATTGGAAAACGTTCTTCGGGGCGAAAACTCTCAAGGATCTTACCGCTGTTGAGATCCAGTTC
GATGTAACCCACTCGTGCACCCAACTGATCTTCAGCATCTTTTACTTTCACCAGCGTTTCTGGGTGAGCA
AAAACAGGAAGGCAAAATGCCGCAAAAAAGGGAATAAGGGCGACACGGAAATGTTGAATACTCATACTCT
TCCTTTTTCAATATTATTGAAGCATTTATCAGGGTTATTGTCTCATGAGCGGATACATATTTGAATGTAT
TTAGAAAAATAAACAAATAGGGGTTCCGCGCACATTTCCCCGAAAAGTGCCACCTG
