>Addgene plasmid #68768 | pBW121-SS-280 | addgene partial sequence | sequence record 124953 | pCAGGS5 5'-ggttcggcttctggcgtgtgacc-3'
TGTTCATGCCTTCTTCTTTTTCCTACAGCTCCTGGGCAACGTGCTGGTTATTGTGCTGTCTCATCATTTT
GGCAAAGAATTGATTAATTCGAGCGAACGCGTATGGACTACAAGGACGACGATGACAAGCCCAAGAAAAA
GCGCAAGGTCTCTAGACCCGGGGAGCGCCCCTTCCAGTGTCGCATTTGCATGCGGAACTTTTCGGATAAA
ACTAAATTGAGAGTTCATACCCGTACTCATACCGGTGAAAAACCGTTTCAGTGTCGGATCTGTATGCGAA
ATTTCTCCGTTAGACATAATTTGACTAGACATCTACGTACGCACACCGGCGAGAAGCCATTCCAATGCCG
AATATGCATGCGCAACTTCAGTCAATCTACTTCTTTGCAAAGACACCTAAAAACCCACCTGAGAGGATCC
GGCGGAGGCTGGAGACTGGGCTGCTTTGCCAAGGGTACCAATGTTTTAATGGCGGATGGGTCTATTGAAT
GTATTGAAAACATTGAGGTTGGTAATAAGGTCATGGGTAAAGATGGCAGACCTCGTGAGGTAATTAAATT
GCCCAGAGGAAGAGAAACTATGTACAGCGTCGTGCAGAAAAGTCAG
