>Addgene plasmid #68768 | pBW121-SS-280 | addgene partial sequence | sequence record 124954 | pUC-4 5'-CAGTGAGCGAGGAAGCGGAAGAGCGCCCAA-3'
ATCTCTCGAGTTAATTTCGCTTAATTTCGCGGATCCGCATGGCACGACAGGTTTCCCGACTGGAAAGCGG
GCAGTGAGCGCAACGCAATTAATGTGAGTTAGCTCACTCATTAGGCACCCCAGGCTTTACACTTTATGCT
TCCGGCTCGTATGTTGTGTGGAATTGTGAGCGGATAACAATTTCACACAGGAAACAGCTATGACCATGAT
TACGCCAAGCTTGGGCTGCAGGTCGAGGGATCTCCATAAGAGAAGAGGGACAGCTATGACTGGGAGTAGT
CAGGAGAGGAGGAAAAATCTGGCTAGTAAAACATGTAAGGAAAATTTTAGGGATGTTAAAGAAAAAAATA
ACACAAAACAAAATATAAAAAAAATCTAACCTCAAGTCAAGGCTTTTCTATGGAATAAGGAATGGACAGC
AGGGGGCTGTTTCATATACTGATGACCTCTTTATAGCCAACCTTTGTTCATGGCAGCCAGCATATGGGCA
TATGTTGCCAAACTCTAAACCAAATACTCATTCTGATGTTTTAAATGATTTGCCCTCCCATATGTCCTTC
CGAGTGAGAGACACAAAAAATTCCAACACACTATTGCAATGAAAATAAATTTCCTTTATTAGCCAGAAGT
CAGATGCTCAAGGGGCTTCATGATGTCCCCATAATTTTTGGCAGAGGGAAAAAGATCTCAGTGGTATTTG
TGAGCCAGGGCATTGGCCACACCAGCCACCACCTTCTGATAGGCAGCCTGCACCTGAGGAGTGCGGCCGC
TT
