>Addgene plasmid #68768 | pBW121-SS-280 | addgene partial sequence | sequence record 125384 | Bglob-pA-R 5'-ttttggcagagggaaaaaga-3'
GGGCATTGGCCACACCAGCCACCACCTTCTGATAGGCAGCCTGCACCTGAGGAGTGCGGCCGCTTAATGG
TGATGGTGATGGTGGCCAGATCCACAATTAATTAACATATCGAGATCGAAATCGTCCAGAGCATCGGAGC
CGAGCATGTCCAGATCAAAGTCATCCAATGCGTCGCTTCCCAACATATCCAGGTCAAAGTCATCGAGGGC
ATCAGAACCCAGCATGTCGAGATCGAAATCGTCCAGCGCGTCGGCGCGCCCTCCGCTGCCCCACAGCACG
CTGTCGCAATTATGGACGACAACCTGGTTGGCAAGCAAAAACTGATGATCAGAATCATCAGATAAAGTAA
TCCCATAATAATCGTCTTCCTTCAATTCTTGTAACTCGAAATAAAATCCGCGGCACTCACGTGCAAAAGC
AGCGGCGGGAGCAGGCCTGAATTTTTTAGAGCCGGCACACTTCGAAAGAACGTTAAGCAAAACTGATCCG
CCTCCTGATCCGCCACCTGATCCGCCCCCAGATCCCCTCAGGCCATAAAGAATTGGAGCGTAAGTCTGGT
AGGTAGCTTTACGAACATGGGAACCCAACAGAGAAAGATCTCTGGCCTCAATAGTCCACTCAAAATAAGC
TTTATTTGAAGCCTTTCTATAGGATTCTACTAATTCGTTGGCTCTCTCAGGCCCCTCAGATATTGGGTAG
CTCTTTGAAACTTCCTTGACAAGCTCAACAATTCTACCGTCGGG
